>Addgene plasmid #98519 | BB1_34_ScCYC1tt | addgene full sequence | sequence record 190986 | Addgene NGS Result
GAAGATCCTTTGATTTTCTACCGAAGAAAGGCCCACCCGTGTAAAACGACGGCCAGTTTATCTAGTCAGC
TTGATTCTAGCTGATCGTGGACCGGAAGGTGAGCCAGTGAGTTGATTGCAGTCCAGTTACGCTGGAGTCT
GAGGCTCGTCCTGAATGATATGCGGCCTCGAATTCGAAGACGCGCTTCAGGCCCCTTTTCCTTTGTCGAT
ATCATGTAATTAGTTATGTCACGCTTACATTCACGCCCTCCCCCCACATCCGCTCTAACCGAAAAGGAAG
GAGTTAGACAACCTGAAGTCTAGGTCCCTATTTATTTTTTTATAGTTATGTTAGTATTAAGAACGTTATT
TATATTTCAAATTTTTCTTTTTTTTCTGTACAGACGCGTGTACGCATGTAACATTATACTGAAAACCTTG
CTTGAGAAGGTTTTGGGACGCTCGAAGGCTTTAATTTGCAAGCTCGCTGCGTCTTCGAATTCGCGCGTGA
TCTTACGGCATTATACGTATGATCGGTCCACGATCAGCTAGATTATCTAGTCAGCTTGATGTCATAGCTG
TTTCCTGAGGCTCAATACTGACCATTTAAATCATACCTGACCTCCATAGCAGAAAGTCAAAAGCCTCCGA
CCGGAGGCTTTTGACTTGATCGGCACGTAAGAGGTTCCAACTTTCACCATAATGAAATAAGATCACTACC
GGGCGTATTTTTTGAGTTATCGAGATTTTCAGGAGCTAAGGAAGCTAAAATGAGCCATATTCAACGGGAA
ACGTCTTGCTTGAAGCCGCGATTAAATTCCAACATGGATGCTGATTTATATGGGTATAAATGGGCTCGCG
ATAATGTCGGGCAATCAGGTGCGACAATCTATCGATTGTATGGGAAGCCCGATGCGCCAGAGTTGTTTCT
GAAACATGGCAAAGGTAGCGTTGCCAATGATGTTACAGATGAGATGGTCAGGCTAAACTGGCTGACGGAA
TTTATGCCTCTTCCGACCATCAAGCATTTTATCCGTACTCCTGATGATGCATGGTTACTCACCACTGCGA
TCCCAGGGAAAACAGCATTCCAGGTATTAGAAGAATATCCTGATTCAGGTGAAAATATTGTTGATGCGCT
GGCAGTGTTCCTGCGCCGGTTGCATTCGATTCCTGTTTGTAATTGTCCTTTTAACGGCGATCGCGTATTT
CGTCTCGCTCAGGCGCAATCACGAATGAATAACGGTTTGGTTGGTGCGAGTGATTTTGATGACGAGCGTA
ATGGCTGGCCTGTTGAACAAGTCTGGAAAGAAATGCATAAACTCTTGCCATTCTCACCGGATTCAGTCGT
CACTCATGGTGATTTCTCACTTGATAACCTTATTTTTGACGAGGGGAAATTAATAGGTTGTATTGATGTT
GGACGAGTCGGAATCGCAGACCGATACCAGGATCTTGCCATCCTATGGAACTGCCTCGGTGAGTTTTCTC
CTTCATTACAGAAACGGCTTTTTCAAAAATATGGTATTGATAATCCTGATATGAATAAATTGCAGTTTCA
CTTGATGCTCGATGAGTTTTTCTAATGAGGACCTAAATGTAATCACCTGGCTCACCTTCGGGTGGGCCTT
TCTGCGTTGCTGGCGTTTTTCCATAGGCTCCGCCCCCCTGACGAGCATCACAAAAATCGATGCTCAAGTC
AGAGGTGGCGAAACCCGACAGGACTATAAAGATACCAGGCGTTTCCCCCTGGAAGCTCCCTCGTGCGCTC
TCCTGTTCCGACCCTGCCGCTTACCGGATACCTGTCCGCCTTTCTCCCTTCGGGAAGCGTGGCGCTTTCT
CATAGCTCACGCTGTAGGTATCTCAGTTCGGTGTAGGTCGTTCGCTCCAAGCTGGGCTGTGTGCACGAAC
CCCCCGTTCAGCCCGACCGCTGCGCCTTATCCGGTAACTATCGTCTTGAGTCCAACCCGGTAAGACACGA
CTTATCGCCACTGGCAGCAGCCACTGGTAACAGGATTAGCAGAGCGAGGTATGTAGGCGGTGCTACAGAG
TTCTTGAAGTGGTGGCCTAACTACGGCTACACTAGAAGAACAGTATTTGGTATCTGCGCTCTGCTGAAGC
CAGTTACCTCGGAAAAAGAGTTGGTAGCTCTTGATCCGGCAAACAAACCACCGCTGGTAGCGGTGGTTTT
TTTGTTTGCAAGCAGCAGATTACGCGCAGAAAAAAAGGATCTCAA
Features (pLannotate 1.2.2; 8 found; start..end, strand, type, name):
     22..41      -  terminator     T3Te terminator (fragment): phage T3 early transcription terminator
     40..57      -  CDS            lacZα (fragment): LacZα fragment of β-galactosidase; lacZ fragment
    212..459     +  terminator     CYC1 terminator: S. cerevisiae CYC1; transcription terminator for CYC1
    615..646     +  terminator     tonB terminator: bidirectional E. coli tonB-P14 transcription terminator
    647..749     +  promoter       cat promoter: promoter of the E. coli cat gene encoding chloramphenicol acetyltransferase
    750..1565    +  CDS            KanR: aminoglycoside phosphotransferase; aph(3')-Ia; confers resistance to kanamycin in bacteria or G418 (Geneticin®) in eukaryotes
   1589..1616    +  terminator     T7Te terminator: phage T7 early transcription terminator
   1628..2215    -  rep_origin     ori: high-copy-number ColE1/pMB1/pBR322/pUC origin of replication
