[The description below was written by a language model from this plasmid's Addgene catalogue record and pLannotate feature annotations shown in this document.]
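Description:
BB1_34_ScCYC1tt is a small (about 2.2 kb) level-one part plasmid from the GoldenPiCS system, a Golden Gate-derived modular cloning toolkit for synthetic biology in the yeast Pichia pastoris. It consists of the roughly 1.9 kb BB1 backbone carrying a single basic part and is maintained only in E. coli. Although it is catalogued as a bacterial expression vector, the record shows no expression cassette for the insert, so it functions as a storage and donor plasmid. Propagation relies on a high-copy ColE1/pUC-type origin of replication. Selection uses kanamycin, through an aph(3')-Ia aminoglycoside phosphotransferase gene driven by the cat promoter. Bacterial transcription terminators (tonB and T7Te around the resistance cassette, plus a T3Te fragment near the cloning region) insulate the units from read-through. A short residual lacZα fragment is annotated next to the insert site.

The payload is ScCYC1tt, the transcription terminator of the Saccharomyces cerevisiae CYC1 gene. It is recorded as a 285 bp insert, and the annotation recognises 248 bp of it as the CYC1 terminator. It was cloned with BpiI, and both sites were destroyed in the process. Internal BsaI and BpiI sites were removed from the part so that it stays intact during later Type IIS assembly steps. The "34" in the name presumably denotes the fusion-site position assigned to terminators in the system, but the record does not spell this out. The part is intended to be combined with promoter and coding-sequence modules to build complete yeast expression units, where it supplies transcription termination. M13 forward and reverse priming sites flank the insert for sequence verification.
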