Addgene plasmid #98519: BB1_34_ScCYC1tt
Purpose: BB1 with insert: terminator ScCYC1tt
Depositing lab: Brigitte Gasser & Diethard Mattanovich & Michael Sauer. Depositing organization: Universitaet fur Bodenkultur Wien (BOKU-WIEN). Publication: GoldenPiCS: a Golden Gate-derived modular cloning system for applied synthetic biology in the yeast Pichia pastoris. Prielhofer R, Barrero JJ, Steuer S, Gassler T, Zahrl R, Baumann K, Sauer M, Mattanovich D, Gasser B, Marx H. BMC Syst Biol. 2017 Dec 8;11(1):123. doi: 10.1186/s12918-017-0492-3. PubMed 29221460.
Backbone
  Vector backbone: BB1
  Backbone size w/o insert (bp): 1936
  Vector type: Bacterial Expression
Growth in bacteria
  Bacterial resistance: Kanamycin, 50 μg/mL
  Growth temperature: 37°C
  Growth strain: DH10B
  Copy number: High Copy
Gene/Insert
  Gene/Insert name: ScCYC1tt
  Insert size (bp): 285
  Mutation: Internal BsaI and BpiI sites removed from insert
  Cloning method: Restriction Enzyme; 5′ cloning site BpiI (destroyed during cloning); 3′ cloning site BpiI (destroyed during cloning)
  Sequencing primers: 5′ 5'-GTAAAACGACGGCCAGTT-3' (M13-Fwd); 3′ 5´-CAGGAAACAGCTATGAC-3' (M13-Rev)
Terms and licenses: Academic/Nonprofit Terms; Industry Terms: Not Available to Industry
How to cite: BB1_34_ScCYC1tt was a gift from Brigitte Gasser & Diethard Mattanovich & Michael Sauer (Addgene plasmid # 98519 ; http://n2t.net/addgene:98519 ; RRID:Addgene_98519)
